>Addgene plasmid #34325 | KHBD00172 | depositor partial sequence | sequence record 40892 | KHBD00172 sequence 1395 bps
ATGCTCAAGTCCCTCAAGCCGGACACGTACGCCGGAATGGCGAACGCCAAGTGCGGCGAGATCTACTTCC
AGAGCCTGCACAGCTTCCGCATCGACTGTGCGTTCTGCGAGATGAAGAGCTTTGTGTTCGGAGACTTCCT
GCTCCACGTCCAGAACATTCACTTCGAGAACGGCCTGCTGAAGACGGAGGCAACGGACGCCGGTGCGAAT
CTCAAGCAGGAGCGGGATCGTGAGCGGGAGCCTAACTCGCCGGTGCCCATTGTGGCGCAGGTGAATCCAT
TTGCCTGGTACGAGATTGGTGGCGATCACAACGAGGACAGCGACGATGAGCGCGTTGTCCTGGAAAAGCA
GGATGAGGACGAAGATGAGCGGCCAGGCAGAAGCATAATCAAGTGGCAGGACCATCAGTCGCTGACCAGC
GAATCTCTACGTCAAGTCCGAGCCCTCAAGGTGGACTACAAGGAGGAAGACTCCGAGCAGGAGGAGTGCG
GCATGGAGCTGGATCTGGACAGCGAAGGCAGGCACTCTGCCAAGATTCCGCACTCGTGTCCGCACTGCAC
AAAAGTTTACCAGAGCCGCAAGGTCCTCGAACGCCACATAATGCGCCAGCACAAAGACACTCTCTCGCCG
GATGTGGACAGCGAGGACGCGGACTACGAGCCGCCCAAGGATGCGCCCGTCAAGTCCGCTGCCCAGGAGT
ACAAGTGCGAGCACTGCGGCAAGATCTACCATGGCAAATACAGTCTGCGTCAGCATTTAAAGCGGGATCA
TGACAACGGCGAGGAAGGAGGCTCCGCCATCTTCACCTGCCTGGAATGCGAGGCCCAATTGCCGCGCCTG
CGCCTGCTGGACGAGCACATGGTGCAGGCGCATGGCGGCGCTGCCTGTGTGGTTTGCGGGCGGCGCTACA
AGACGCGACACGAACTGAAACGCCACCAGCTCAAGCACACCAGCGAACGGAACGTGCCCTGCCCGCATCC
CGGCTGCGGCAAGCGCTTCTTCACCATCCGTCATATGCGCAATCACGGCAAGGTGCACACGGAGCAAAAG
AACTTCGTCTGCGAGAGCTGCGGCTACAGCTGCCGGAACAAGGAGACGCTGCGCGTCCACATCAGGAGCC
ACACGGGCGAACGGCCGTTCGGGTGTCAAGTGTGCGACAAAAGATTCCCCTCCCATTCCGGCCTGCGAGA
GCACATGGCCATGCATTCCACGGAGCGACCGCATGTGTGCAGCGTTTGCGGTGCGACCTTCTCCCGACAG
AAAGGCCTCTACCACCACAAGTTCCTGCACGCGGACACCAAGCAGTTCGTGTGCAAGCTGTGCGGGAATG
CCTATGCCCAGGCCGCCGGTCTCGCTGGACATATGCGCAAGCACCGGAACGACGAGCTCAACGGA
