>Addgene plasmid #34325 | KHBD00172 | addgene partial sequence | sequence record 42007 | M13-Rev 5'-CAGGAAACAGCTATGACC-3'
TTTTATTTTGACTGATAGTGACCTGTTCGTTGCAACAAATTGATAAGCAATGCTTTCTTATAATGCCAAC
TTTGTACAAGAAAGTTGGCAATCCGTTGAGCTCGTCGTTCCGGTGCTTGCGCATATGTCCAGCGAGACCG
GCGGCCTGGGCATAGGCATTCCCGCACAGCTTGCACACGAACTGCTTGGTGTCCGCGTGCAGGAACTTGT
GGTGGTAGAGGCCTTTCTGTCGGGAGAAGGTCGCACCGCAAACGCTGCACACATGCGGTCGCTCCGTGGA
ATGCATGGCCATGTGCTCTCGCAGGCCGGAATGGGAGGGGAATCTTTTGTCGCACACTTGACACCCGAAC
GGCCGTTCGCCCGTGTGGCTCCTGATGTGGACGCGCAGCGTCTCCTTGTTCCGGCAGCTGTAGCCGCAGC
TCTCGCAGACGAAGTTCTTTTGCTCCGTGTGCACCTTGCCGTGATTGCGCATATGACGGATGGTGAAGAA
GCGCTTGCCGCAGCCGGGATGCGGGCAGGGCACGTTCCGTTCGCTGGTGTGCTTGAGCTGGTGGCGTTTC
AGTTCGTGTCGCGTCTTGTAGCGCCGCCCGCAAACCACACAGGCAGCGCCGCCATGCGCCTGCACCATGT
GCTCGTCCAGCAGGCGCAGGCGCGGCAATTGGGCCTCGCATTCCAGGCAGGTGAAGATGGCGGAGCCTCC
TTCCTCGCCGTTGTCATGATCCCGCTTTAAATGCTGACGC
