[The description below was written by a language model from this plasmid's Addgene catalogue record.]
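Description:
KHBD00172 is a Gateway clone built in the pDONR221 backbone (Invitrogen) that carries the open reading frame of the Drosophila melanogaster gene CG2129 (FBgn0030008). The record lists a backbone of about 2.5 kb without insert and an insert of 1,395 bp introduced by Gateway cloning. It is therefore effectively an entry clone, in which the ORF would be flanked by recombination sites produced by the BP reaction into the donor vector. The plasmid is a high-copy construct maintained in E. coli under kanamycin selection. M13 forward and reverse primer sites flank the insert and are used for sequence verification. No feature table is provided, so the exact att sites, origin and other backbone elements are not itemised in the record. No promoter driving the insert is stated, which fits the usual role of such vectors as non-expressing shuttle clones.

The depositor notes that ORFs in this collection were cloned open-ended, without a stop codon. This design lets the coding sequence be moved by recombination into destination vectors that add C-terminal fusions as well as N-terminal ones, since translation can read through into a downstream tag or domain. The clone belongs to a collection associated with a publication on automated protein–DNA interaction screening of Drosophila regulatory elements. That context suggests the ORF serves as a transferable source of CG2129 coding sequence for building expression or fusion constructs used in such screens. The record does not describe the molecular function of CG2129 or specify particular destination vectors.
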