Addgene plasmid #34325: KHBD00172
Depositing lab: Bart Deplancke. Depositing organization: Swiss Federal Institute of Technology (EPFL). Publication: Automated protein-DNA interaction screening of Drosophila regulatory elements. Korneel Hens, Jean-Daniel Feuz, Alina Isakova, Antonina Lagovitina, Andreas Massouras, Julien Bryois, Patrick Callaerts, Susan E. Celniker, Bart Deplancke. Nat Methods. 2011 Oct 30;8(12):1065-70. 10.1038/nmeth.1763 PubMed 22037703.
Backbone
  Vector backbone: pDONR221
  Backbone manufacturer: Invitrogen
  Backbone size w/o insert (bp): 2536
  Vector type: Gateway Donor Vector
Growth in bacteria
  Bacterial resistance: Kanamycin, 50 μg/mL
  Growth temperature: 37°C
  Growth strain: DH5alpha
  Copy number: High Copy
Gene/Insert
  Gene/Insert name: CG2129 (alt names: FBgn0030008; CG2129)
  Species: D. melanogaster (fly)
  Insert size (bp): 1395
  Entrez Gene: CG2129 (a.k.a. Dmel_CG2129, Dmel\CG2129)
  Cloning method: Gateway Cloning
  Sequencing primers: 5′ M13F; 3′ M13R
Terms and licenses: Academic/Nonprofit Terms; Industry Terms: Not Available to Industry
Depositor comments: Please note that the ORFs in this collection were cloned open-ended (without a stop codon).
How to cite: KHBD00172 was a gift from Bart Deplancke (Addgene plasmid # 34325 ; http://n2t.net/addgene:34325 ; RRID:Addgene_34325)
